>Addgene plasmid #37523 | myc-NLRC5 K234A | addgene partial sequence | sequence record 51541 | CMV-F 5'-CGCAAATGGGCGGTAGGCGTG-3'
TGGCTACTAGAGAACCCACTGCTTACTGGCTTATCGAAATTAATACGACTCACTATAGGGAGACCCAAGC
TGGCTAGCGTTTAAACTTAAGCTTACCATGGAGCAGAAGCTGATCTCCGAGGAGGACCTGAACGAGCAGA
AGCTGATCTCCGAGGAGGACCTGAACGAGCAGAAGCTGATCTCCGAGGAGGACCTGAACCTGGAGGTGCT
GTTCCAGGGACCCGGGGTACCTAAGGATCCAGTGTGGTGGAATTCTGCAGATATCATGGACCCCGTTGGC
CTCCAGCTCGGCAACAAGAACCTGTGGAGCTGTCTTGTGAGGCTGCTCACCAAAGACCCAGAATGGCTGA
ACGCCAAGATGAAGTTCTTCCTCCCCAACACGGACCTGGATTCCAGGAACGAGACCTTGGACCCTGAACA
GAGAGTCATCCTGCAACTCAACAAGCTGCATGTCCAGGGTTCGGACACCTGGCAGTCTTTCATTCATTGT
GTGTGCATGCAGCTGGAGGTGCCTCTGGACCTGGAGGTGCTGCTGCTGAGTACTTTTGGCTATGATGATG
GGTTCACCAGCCAGCTGGGAGCTGAGGGGAAAAGCCAACCTGAATCTCAGCTCCACCATGGCCTGAAGCG
CCCACATCAGAGCTGTGGGTCCTCACCCCGCCGGAAGCAGTGCAAGAAGCAGCAGCTAGAGTTGGCCAAG
AAGTACCTGCAGCTCCTGCGGACCTCTGCCCAGCAGCGCTACAGGAGCCAAATCCCTGGGTCAGGGCAGC
CCCACGCCTTCCACCAGGTCTATGTCCCTCCAATCCTGCGCCGGGCCACAG
