>Addgene plasmid #37523 | myc-NLRC5 K234A | addgene partial sequence | sequence record 52361 | hNOD5-Fwd 5'-AGCGCTACAGGAGCCAAAT-3'
GGTCTATGTCCCTCCAATCCTGCGCCGGGCCACAGCATCCTTAGACACTCCGGAGGGGGCCATTATGGGG
GACGTCAAGGTGGAAGATGGTGCTGACGTGAGCATCTCGGACCTCTTCAACACCAGGGTTAACAAGGGCC
CGAGGGTGACCGTGCTTTTGGGGAAGGCTGGCATGGGCGCGACCACGCTGGCCCACCGGCTCTGCCAGAA
GTGGGCAGAGGGCCATCTGAACTGTTTCCAGGCCCTGTTCCTTTTTGAATTCCGCCAGCTCAACTTGATC
ACGAGGTTCCTGACACCGTCCGAGCTCCTTTTTGATCTGTACCTGAGCCCTGAATCGGACCACGACACTG
TCTTCCAGTACCTGGAGAAGAACGCTGACCAAGTCCTGCTGATCTTTGATGGGCTAGATGAGGCCCTCCA
GCCTATGGGTCCTGATGGCCCAGGCCCAGTCCTCACCCTTTTCTCCCATCTCTGCAATGGGACCCTCCTG
CCTGGCTGCCGGGTGATGGCTACCTCCCGTCCAGGGAAGCTGCCTGCCTGCCTGCCTGCAGAGGCAGCCA
TGGTCCACATGTTGGGCTTTGATGGGCCACGGGTGGAAGAATATGTGAATCACTTCTTCAGCGCCCAGCC
ATCGCGGGAGGGGGCCCTGGTGGAGTTACAGACAAATGGACGTCTCCGAAGCCTGTGTGCGGTGCCCGCA
CTGTGCCAAGTCGCCTGTCTTTGCCTCCACCATCTGCTTCCTGACCACGCCCCAGGCCAGTCTGTGGCAC
TCCTGCCCAACATGACTCAGCTCTATATGCAGATGGTGCTCGCCCTCAGCCCCCCTG
