[The description below was written by a language model from this plasmid's Addgene catalogue record.]
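Description:
myc-NLRC5 K234A is a mammalian expression plasmid built on the pcDNA3 backbone (about 5.4 kb without insert) that carries human NLRC5 (also known as NOD27, NOD4 or CLR16.1) with a lysine-to-alanine substitution at position 234. The roughly 5.6 kb insert was placed between the EcoRV and XhoI sites of the polylinker. It sits downstream of the CMV promoter, which gives strong constitutive transcription in most mammalian cell lines. The use of a BGH reverse sequencing primer is consistent with the bovine growth hormone polyadenylation signal that normally terminates transcripts in this backbone. A myc epitope tag encoded on the backbone side is fused to the N terminus of the protein, allowing detection or immunoprecipitation with anti-myc antibodies. The plasmid is propagated in E. coli under ampicillin selection, and its copy number is recorded as unknown. A neomycin resistance marker permits G418 selection of stably transfected mammalian cells.

NLRC5 is a member of the NLR family of nucleotide-binding, leucine-rich repeat proteins, and the associated publication concerns its role in controlling basal MHC class I gene expression in an MHC enhanceosome-dependent manner. The record does not state the rationale for the K234A change. A lysine-to-alanine substitution in an NLR protein is commonly used to disrupt the Walker A nucleotide-binding motif, so this may be a nucleotide-binding-deficient variant, but that is an interpretation rather than a recorded fact. The construct is suited to transient or stable overexpression studies that compare the mutant with wild-type NLRC5, for example in assays of MHC class I promoter activation, localisation or protein interaction. No feature table was supplied, so element positions and the exact tag junction cannot be confirmed here.
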