Addgene plasmid #37523: myc-NLRC5 K234A
Depositing lab: Thomas Kufer. Depositing organization: Universitaet zu Koeln. Publication: NLRC5 Controls Basal MHC Class I Gene Expression in an MHC Enhanceosome-Dependent Manner. Neerincx A, Rodriguez GM, Steimle V, Kufer TA. J Immunol. 2012 May 15;188(10):4940-50. Epub 2012 Apr 6. 10.4049/jimmunol.1103136 PubMed 22490867.
Backbone
  Vector backbone: pcDNA3
  Backbone manufacturer: Invitrogen
  Backbone size w/o insert (bp): 5446
  Vector type: Mammalian Expression
  Selectable markers: Neomycin (select with G418)
Growth in bacteria
  Bacterial resistance: Ampicillin, 100 μg/mL
  Growth temperature: 37°C
  Growth strain: DH5alpha
  Copy number: Unknown
Gene/Insert
  Gene/Insert name: NLRC5
  Species: H. sapiens (human)
  Insert size (bp): 5600
  Mutation: K234A
  Entrez Gene: NLRC5 (a.k.a. CLR16.1, NOD27, NOD4)
  Promoter: CMV
  Tag / fusion protein: myc (N terminal on backbone)
  Cloning method: Restriction Enzyme; 5′ cloning site EcoRV (unknown if destroyed); 3′ cloning site XhoI (unknown if destroyed)
  Sequencing primers: 5′ CMV-F; 3′ BGH-Rev
Terms and licenses: Academic/Nonprofit Terms; Industry Terms: Not Available to Industry
How to cite: myc-NLRC5 K234A was a gift from Thomas Kufer (Addgene plasmid # 37523 ; http://n2t.net/addgene:37523 ; RRID:Addgene_37523)
